Addgene plasmid #71704: pJK558
Purpose: Produces Acetobacter aceti 1023 thioredoxin reductase 1 with Cys138>Ser mutant (AaTrxB1-C138S)
Depositing lab: T. J. Kappock. Depositing organization: Purdue University.
Backbone
  Vector backbone: pET23a
  Backbone size w/o insert (bp): 3666
  Total vector size (bp): 4573
  Vector type: Bacterial Expression
Growth in bacteria
  Bacterial resistance: Ampicillin, 100 μg/mL
  Growth temperature: 37°C
  Growth strain: DH5alpha
  Copy number: High Copy
Gene/Insert
  Gene/Insert name: thioredoxin reductase 1 (alt names: trxB1; AZ09_07565)
  Species: Acetobacter aceti 1023
  Mutation: changes cysteine-138 to serine
  GenBank ID: WP_042787538 KDE20163
  Promoter: T7
  Cloning method: Restriction Enzyme; 5′ cloning site NdeI (not destroyed); 3′ cloning site EcoRI (not destroyed)
  Sequencing primers: 5′ T7 promoter; 3′ T7 terminator
Terms and licenses: Academic/Nonprofit Terms; Industry Terms: Not Available to Industry
How to cite: pJK558 was a gift from T. J. Kappock (Addgene plasmid # 71704 ; http://n2t.net/addgene:71704 ; RRID:Addgene_71704)
