[The description below was written by a language model from this plasmid's Addgene catalogue record and pLannotate feature annotations shown in this document.]
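Description:
pJK558 is a bacterial expression plasmid built on the pET23a backbone for producing thioredoxin reductase 1 (trxB1, locus AZ09_07565) from Acetobacter aceti 1023 carrying a cysteine-138 to serine substitution (AaTrxB1-C138S). The 4,573 bp plasmid is propagated in E. coli through a ColE1/pMB1-type origin and selected with ampicillin via the bla β-lactamase gene under its own promoter. The catalogue lists it as high copy, although the annotation also detects a rop coding sequence and the pBR322 bom region. An f1 phage origin is also present, which in principle allows single-stranded DNA production.

The insert was cloned between NdeI and EcoRI sites, both retained, placing the coding sequence directly downstream of the T7 promoter and the phage T7 gene 10 ribosome binding site, with the T7 terminator closing the transcription unit. Expression therefore depends on a host that supplies T7 RNA polymerase. The automated annotation labels the roughly 940 bp open reading frame at this position as a Pseudomonas fluorescens glucosaminate ammonia-lyase. This is evidently a homology-based match, and the position and size fit the trxB1 insert described in the catalogue. A short His-tag fragment from the vector lies downstream of the annotated ORF, separated from it by a gap. The record does not say whether the tag is fused to the protein or whether the insert ends in its own stop codon, and the adjacent "SET1" hit appears to be residual vector sequence.

The record does not describe the residue's role. In thioredoxin reductases generally, serine replacement of an active-site cysteine is a common way to probe the redox mechanism, so the plasmid is probably intended for recombinant production of the mutant enzyme for biochemical or structural study.
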