Features (pLannotate 1.2.2; 13 found; start..end, strand, type, name):
     12..467     +  rep_origin     f1 ori (sequence partly withheld): f1 bacteriophage origin of replication; arrow indicates direction of (+) strand synthesis
    494..598     +  promoter       AmpR promoter: bla
    599..1459    +  CDS            AmpR: β-lactamase; bla; confers resistance to ampicillin, carbenicillin, and related antibiotics
   1630..2218    +  rep_origin     ori: high-copy-number ColE1/pMB1/pBR322/pUC origin of replication
   2404..2546    -  misc_feature   bom: basis of mobility region from pBR322
   2648..2839    -  CDS            rop: Rop protein, which maintains plasmids at low copy number; rop
   2856..3236    +  CDS            YPB1_ECOLX: Protein predicted: Swiss-Prot protein existence level 4. From Escherichia coli.
   3348..3366    +  promoter       T7 promoter: promoter for bacteriophage T7 RNA polymerase
   3398..3420    +  RBS            RBS: efficient ribosome binding site from bacteriophage T7 gene 10 (Olins and Rangwala, 1989)
   3428..4369    +  CDS            GLCAL_PSEFL: Experimental evidence at protein level: Swiss-Prot protein existence level 1. Catalyzes the conversion of 2-amino-2-deoxy-D-gluconate (GlcNA) to 2-keto-3-deoxy-D-gluconic acid (KDGA) and ammonia. From Pseudomonas fluorescens.
   4417..4434    +  CDS            9xHis (fragment): 9xHis affinity tag
   4444..4493    +  CDS            SET1 (fragment): solubility-enhancement tag derived from T7 phage gene 10B
   4501..4548    +  terminator     T7 terminator: transcription terminator for bacteriophage T7 RNA polymerase
>Addgene plasmid #71704 | pJK558 | depositor full sequence | sequence record 131735 | pJK558 sequence 4573 bps
TGGCGAATGGG
[124 nt withheld, positions 12-135]
C
[91 nt withheld, positions 137-227]
A
[49 nt withheld, positions 229-277]
CCTTTGACGTTGGAGTCCACGTTCTTT
[37 nt withheld, positions 305-341]
ACCCTATCTCGGTCTATTCTTTTGATTTATAAGGGATTTTGCCGATTTCGGCCTATTGGTTAAAAAATGA
GCTGATTTAACAAAAATTTAACGCGAATTTTAACAAAATATTAACGTTTACAATTTCAGGTGGCACTTTT
CGGGGAAATGTGCGCGGAACCCCTATTTGTTTATTTTTCTAAATACATTCAAATATGTATCCGCTCATGA
GACAATAACCCTGATAAATGCTTCAATAATATTGAAAAAGGAAGAGTATGAGTATTCAACATTTCCGTGT
CGCCCTTATTCCCTTTTTTGCGGCATTTTGCCTTCCTGTTTTTGCTCACCCAGAAACGCTGGTGAAAGTA
AAAGATGCTGAAGATCAGTTGGGTGCACGAGTGGGTTACATCGAACTGGATCTCAACAGCGGTAAGATCC
TTGAGAGTTTTCGCCCCGAAGAACGTTTTCCAATGATGAGCACTTTTAAAGTTCTGCTATGTGGCGCGGT
ATTATCCCGTATTGACGCCGGGCAAGAGCAACTCGGTCGCCGCATACACTATTCTCAGAATGACTTGGTT
GAGTACTCACCAGTCACAGAAAAGCATCTTACGGATGGCATGACAGTAAGAGAATTATGCAGTGCTGCCA
TAACCATGAGTGATAACACTGCGGCCAACTTACTTCTGACAACGATCGGAGGACCGAAGGAGCTAACCGC
TTTTTTGCACAACATGGGGGATCATGTAACTCGCCTTGATCGTTGGGAACCGGAGCTGAATGAAGCCATA
CCAAACGACGAGCGTGACACCACGATGCCTGCAGCAATGGCAACAACGTTGCGCAAACTATTAACTGGCG
AACTACTTACTCTAGCTTCCCGGCAACAATTAATAGACTGGATGGAGGCGGATAAAGTTGCAGGACCACT
TCTGCGCTCGGCCCTTCCGGCTGGCTGGTTTATTGCTGATAAATCTGGAGCCGGTGAGCGTGGGTCTCGC
GGTATCATTGCAGCACTGGGGCCAGATGGTAAGCCCTCCCGTATCGTAGTTATCTACACGACGGGGAGTC
AGGCAACTATGGATGAACGAAATAGACAGATCGCTGAGATAGGTGCCTCACTGATTAAGCATTGGTAACT
GTCAGACCAAGTTTACTCATATATACTTTAGATTGATTTAAAACTTCATTTTTAATTTAAAAGGATCTAG
GTGAAGATCCTTTTTGATAATCTCATGACCAAAATCCCTTAACGTGAGTTTTCGTTCCACTGAGCGTCAG
ACCCCGTAGAAAAGATCAAAGGATCTTCTTGAGATCCTTTTTTTCTGCGCGTAATCTGCTGCTTGCAAAC
AAAAAAACCACCGCTACCAGCGGTGGTTTGTTTGCCGGATCAAGAGCTACCAACTCTTTTTCCGAAGGTA
ACTGGCTTCAGCAGAGCGCAGATACCAAATACTGTCCTTCTAGTGTAGCCGTAGTTAGGCCACCACTTCA
AGAACTCTGTAGCACCGCCTACATACCTCGCTCTGCTAATCCTGTTACCAGTGGCTGCTGCCAGTGGCGA
TAAGTCGTGTCTTACCGGGTTGGACTCAAGACGATAGTTACCGGATAAGGCGCAGCGGTCGGGCTGAACG
GGGGGTTCGTGCACACAGCCCAGCTTGGAGCGAACGACCTACACCGAACTGAGATACCTACAGCGTGAGC
TATGAGAAAGCGCCACGCTTCCCGAAGGGAGAAAGGCGGACAGGTATCCGGTAAGCGGCAGGGTCGGAAC
AGGAGAGCGCACGAGGGAGCTTCCAGGGGGAAACGCCTGGTATCTTTATAGTCCTGTCGGGTTTCGCCAC
CTCTGACTTGAGCGTCGATTTTTGTGATGCTCGTCAGGGGGGCGGAGCCTATGGAAAAACGCCAGCAACG
CGGCCTTTTTACGGTTCCTGGCCTTTTGCTGGCCTTTTGCTCACATGTTCTTTCCTGCGTTATCCCCTGA
TTCTGTGGATAACCGTATTACCGCCTTTGAGTGAGCTGATACCGCTCGCCGCAGCCGAACGACCGAGCGC
AGCGAGTCAGTGAGCGAGGAAGCGGAAGAGCGCCTGATGCGGTATTTTCTCCTTACGCATCTGTGCGGTA
TTTCACACCGCATATATGGTGCACTCTCAGTACAATCTGCTCTGATGCCGCATAGTTAAGCCAGTATACA
CTCCGCTATCGCTACGTGACTGGGTCATGGCTGCGCCCCGACACCCGCCAACACCCGCTGACGCGCCCTG
ACGGGCTTGTCTGCTCCCGGCATCCGCTTACAGACAAGCTGTGACCGTCTCCGGGAGCTGCATGTGTCAG
AGGTTTTCACCGTCATCACCGAAACGCGCGAGGCAGCTGCGGTAAAGCTCATCAGCGTGGTCGTGAAGCG
ATTCACAGATGTCTGCCTGTTCATCCGCGTCCAGCTCGTTGAGTTTCTCCAGAAGCGTTAATGTCTGGCT
TCTGATAAAGCGGGCCATGTTAAGGGCGGTTTTTTCCTGTTTGGTCACTGATGCCTCCGTGTAAGGGGGA
TTTCTGTTCATGGGGGTAATGATACCGATGAAACGAGAGAGGATGCTCACGATACGGGTTACTGATGATG
AACATGCCCGGTTACTGGAACGTTGTGAGGGTAAACAACTGGCGGTATGGATGCGGCGGGACCAGAGAAA
AATCACTCAGGGTCAATGCCAGCGCTTCGTTAATACAGATGTAGGTGTTCCACAGGGTAGCCAGCAGCAT
CCTGCGATGCAGATCCGGAACATAATGGTGCAGGGCGCTGACTTCCGCGTTTCCAGACTTTACGAAACAC
GGAAACCGAAGACCATTCATGTTGTTGCTCAGGTCGCAGACGTTTTGCAGCAGCAGTCGCTTCACGTTCG
CTCGCGTATCGGTGATTCATTCTGCTAACCAGTAAGGCAACCCCGCCAGCCTAGCCGGGTCCTCAACGAC
AGGAGCACGATCATGCGCACCCGTGGCCAGGACCCAACGCTGCCCGAGATCTCGATCCCGCGAAATTAAT
ACGACTCACTATAGGGAGACCACAACGGTTTCCCTCTAGAAATAATTTTGTTTAACTTTAAGAAGGAGAT
ATACATATGGCTGAAACCATTACAACTGATCTGCTCGTTATTGGTGCGGGACCTGCCGGATACACCGCAG
CTATTTATGCGGCACGTGCCAACCTTTCTCCCGTTCTGGTCGCTGGCCTTCAGCCTGGCGGGCAGCTCAC
CATTACTACAGATGTTGAAAACTATCCGGGTTTTGCCACAGCCATACAGGGGCCGTGGCTGATGGAACAA
ATGGCAGCCCAGGCGCAAAACGTGGGCACACGCATTGAATACGACATTATTACATCTGTTAATTTCAAAG
CGGGTTCACCTTTTCTGCTAACAGGTGATTCCGGCACAACCTACAAGGCCCGTGCTGTTATTGTTGCCAC
AGGCGCACAGGCACGCTGGCTTGGCCTGCCAAGTGAAAAGCATCTGCAAGGTGCCGGTGTTTCTGCTAGC
GCCACCTGCGATGGCTTTTTCTACCGCGGGAAGAACGTTGTGGTTGTCGGCGGCGGTAATACTGCGGTTG
AAGAGGCCCTGTATCTCACCCACCATGCCGCGCATGTCACCTTGGTGCACCGCCGAGACAGCCTGCGTGC
TGAAAAAATTCTGCAAGACCGGCTTTTTGCCAACCCGAAGGTTTCGGTGATCTGGAACAGCGTGGTGCAA
GATATTCTGGCCGACGGAACGCCAGAAACCGTATGCGGTGTGCGGCTCAAGAATACGCAGGATAATAGCG
AACAGACTGTCTCGACCGATGGCGTATTTATTGCCATTGGGCACGCCCCTAACACAGGCATCTTCCGCAA
CCAGCTTACTCTGGATGCTGAAGGGTATATTGAAACCACACCCGGCACCACACGTACATCTGTGCCCGGA
GTCTTTGCCGCGGGGGATGTGCAGGACAAAACATACCGCCAGGCCGTCACTGCGGCTGGGACTGGCTGTA
TGGCTGCGCTAGATGCGGAACGGTATCTTGCTGGTTTGAGCTGATGAATTCGAGCTCCGTCGACAAGCTT
GCGGCCGCACTCGAGCACCACCACCACCACCACTGAGATCCGGCTGCTAACAAAGCCCGAAAGGAAGCTG
AGTTGGCTGCTGCCACCGCTGAGCAATAACTAGCATAACCCCTTGGGGCCTCTAAACGGGTCTTGAGGGG
TTTTTTGCTGAAAGGAGGAACTATATCCGGAT
