>Addgene plasmid #71704 | pJK558 | addgene partial sequence | sequence record 134290 | T7 5'-TAATACGACTCACTATAGGG-3'
AATAATTTTGTTTAACTTTAAGAAGGAGATATACATATGGCTGAAACCATTACAACTGATCTGCTCGTTA
TTGGTGCGGGACCTGCCGGATACACCGCAGCTATTTATGCGGCACGTGCCAACCTTTCTCCCGTTCTGGT
CGCTGGCCTTCAGCCTGGCGGGCAGCTCACCATTACTACAGATGTTGAAAACTATCCGGGTTTTGCCACA
GCCATACAGGGGCCGTGGCTGATGGAACAAATGGCAGCCCAGGCGCAAAACGTGGGCACACGCATTGAAT
ACGACATTATTACATCTGTTAATTTCAAAGCGGGTTCACCTTTTCTGCTAACAGGTGATTCCGGCACAAC
CTACAAGGCCCGTGCTGTTATTGTTGCCACAGGCGCACAGGCACGCTGGCTTGGCCTGCCAAGTGAAAAG
CATCTGCAAGGTGCCGGTGTTTCTGCTAGCGCCACCTGCGATGGCTTTTTCTACCGCGGGAAGAACGTTG
TGGTTGTCGGCGGCGGTAATACTGCGGTTGAAGAGGCCCTGTATCTCACCCACCATGCCGCGCATGTCAC
CTTGGTGCACCGCCGAGACAGCCTGCGTGCTGAAAAAATTCTGCAAGACCGGCTTTTTGCCAACCCGAAG
GTTTCGGTGATCTGGAACAGCGTGGTGCAAGATATTCTGGCCGACGGAACGCCAGAAACCGTATGCGGTG
TGCGGCTCAAGAATACGCAGGATAATAGCGAACAGACTGTCTCGACCGATGGCGTATTTATTGCCATTGG
GCACGCCCCTAACACAGGCATCTTCCGCAACCAGCTTACTCTGGATGCTGAAGGGTATATTGAAACCACA
CCCGGCACCACACGTACATCTGTGCCCGGAGTCTTTGCCGCGGGGGATGTGCAGGACAAAACATACCGCC
AGGCCGTCACTGCGGCTGGGACTGGCTGTATGGCTGCGCTAGATGCGGAACGGTATCTTGCTGGTTTGAG
CTGATGAATTCGAGCTCCGTCGACAAGCTTGCGGCCGCACTCGAGCACCACCACCACCACCACTGAGATC
CGGCTGCTAACAAAGCCCGAAAGGAAGCTGAGTTGGCTGCTGCCACCGCTGAGCAATAACTAGCA
