>Addgene plasmid #71704 | pJK558 | addgene partial sequence | sequence record 134291 | T7term 5'-GCTAGTTATTGCTCAGCGG-3'
TTTCGGGCTTTGTTAGCAGCCGGATCTCAGTGGTGGTGGTGGTGGTGCTCGAGTGCGGCCGCAAGCTTGT
CGACGGAGCTCGAATTCATCAGCTCAAACCAGCAAGATACCGTTCCGCATCTAGCGCAGCCATACAGCCA
GTCCCAGCCGCAGTGACGGCCTGGCGGTATGTTTTGTCCTGCACATCCCCCGCGGCAAAGACTCCGGGCA
CAGATGTACGTGTGGTGCCGGGTGTGGTTTCAATATACCCTTCAGCATCCAGAGTAAGCTGGTTGCGGAA
GATGCCTGTGTTAGGGGCGTGCCCAATGGCAATAAATACGCCATCGGTCGAGACAGTCTGTTCGCTATTA
TCCTGCGTATTCTTGAGCCGCACACCGCATACGGTTTCTGGCGTTCCGTCGGCCAGAATATCTTGCACCA
CGCTGTTCCAGATCACCGAAACCTTCGGGTTGGCAAAAAGCCGGTCTTGCAGAATTTTTTCAGCACGCAG
GCTGTCTCGGCGGTGCACCAAGGTGACATGCGCGGCATGGTGGGTGAGATACAGGGCCTCTTCAACCGCA
GTATTACCGCCGCCGACAACCACAACGTTCTTCCCGCGGTAGAAAAAGCCATCGCAGGTGGCGCTAGCAG
AAACACCGGCACCTTGCAGATGCTTTTCACTTGGCAGGCCAAGCCAGCGTGCCTGTGCGCCTGTGGCAAC
AATAACAGCACGGGCCTTGTAGGTTGTGCCGGAATCACCTGTTAGCAGAAAAGGTGAACCCGCTTTGAAA
TTAACAGATGTAATAATGTCGTATTCAATGCGTGTGCCCACGTTTTGCGCCTGGGCTGCCATTTGTTCCA
TCAGCCACGGCCCCTGTATGGCTGTGGCAAAACCCGGATAGTTTTCAACATCTGTAGTAATGGTGAGCTG
CCCGCCAGGCTGAAGGCCAGCGACCAGAACGGGAGAAAGGTTGGCACGTGCCGCATAAATAGCTGCGGTG
TATCCGGCAGGTCCCGCACCAATAACGAGCAGATCAGTTGTAATGGTTTCAGCCATATGTATATCTCCTT
CTTAAAGTTAAACAAAATTATTTCTAGAGGGAAACCGTTGTGGTCTCCCTATAGTGAGTCG
